Addgene plasmid #232549: pRExT2A-CT-PmSc
Purpose: Endogenous tagging of genes by CRISPR/Cas9-mediated homologous recombination; for C-terminal tagging: mScarlet-3xTy-T2A-PAC-3xTy
Depositing lab: Calvin Tiengwe. Depositing organization: Imperial College London. Publication: A high-throughput protein tagging toolkit that retains endogenous untranslated regions for studying gene regulation in kinetoplastids. Carbajo CG, Han X, Savur B, Upadhyaya A, Taha F, Tinti M, Wheeler RJ, Yates PA, Tiengwe C. Open Biol. 2025 Feb;15(2):240334. doi: 10.1098/rsob.240334. Epub 2025 Feb 26. PubMed 39999874.
Backbone
  Vector backbone: pUC57 simple
  Vector type: Bacterial Expression
  Selectable markers: Puromycin ; in Trypanosoma brucei
Growth in bacteria
  Bacterial resistance: Ampicillin, 100 μg/mL
  Growth temperature: 37°C
  Growth strain: DH5alpha
  Copy number: Unknown
Gene/Insert
  Gene/Insert name: mScarlet
  Species: Synthetic
  Mutation: None
  Cloning method: Gene Synthesis
Terms and licenses: Academic/Nonprofit Terms; Industry Terms: Not Available to Industry
How to cite: pRExT2A-CT-PmSc was a gift from Calvin Tiengwe (Addgene plasmid # 232549 ; http://n2t.net/addgene:232549 ; RRID:Addgene_232549)
