[The description below was written by a language model from this plasmid's Addgene catalogue record and pLannotate feature annotations shown in this document.]
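Description:
pRExT2A-CT-PmSc is a 4.4 kb template plasmid built by gene synthesis in the pUC57 simple backbone. It supplies a donor cassette for CRISPR/Cas9-mediated endogenous tagging of genes at their C-terminus by homologous recombination in kinetoplastids, with Trypanosoma brucei named as the organism in which the puromycin marker is used. Although catalogued as a bacterial expression vector, in E. coli it functions simply as a cloning and propagation plasmid. It carries the high-copy ColE1/pUC origin and an ampicillin resistance gene (β-lactamase) with its own promoter. Remnants of the lac region (lacZα fragment, lac promoter, operator and CAP site), along with bom, rop and lacI fragments, are backbone leftovers.

The payload is a single open reading frame module described as mScarlet-3xTy-T2A-PAC-3xTy. The feature table identifies the red fluorescent protein coding sequence (annotated as the mScarlet-I variant), followed downstream on the same strand by pac, the Streptomyces alboniger puromycin N-acetyltransferase that detoxifies puromycin. The Ty epitope repeats and the T2A peptide fall in the unannotated gaps and are known only from the catalogue description. No promoter or untranslated regions for the parasite are annotated in the cassette. This fits the design logic: once integrated in frame at the 3' end of a target coding sequence, the T2A ribosome-skipping sequence lets the tagged protein and the resistance marker be produced as separate polypeptides from one endogenous transcript. The associated toolkit is described as retaining the gene's endogenous untranslated regions, which makes such tags suitable for studying gene regulation while also allowing fluorescence localisation and Ty-based detection. The record does not state how homology arms are added.
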