Features (pLannotate 1.2.2; 12 found; start..end, strand, type, name):
    137..236     +  misc_feature   bom (fragment): basis of mobility region from pBR322
    242..399     -  CDS            lacZα (fragment): LacZα fragment of β-galactosidase; lacZ fragment
    474..1169    +  CDS            mScarlet-I: mScarlet-I is a basic (constitutively fluorescent) red fluorescent protein published in 2016, derived from synthetic construct. It is reported to be a rapidly-maturing monomer with moderate acid sensitivity.
   1380..1976    +  CDS            pac: PUAC_STRAD - Protein predicted: Swiss-Prot protein existence level 4. Detoxification of puromycin. From Streptomyces alboniger.
   2198..2214    -  protein_bind   lac operator: The lac repressor binds to the lac operator to inhibit transcription in E. coli. This inhibition can be relieved by adding lactose or isopropyl-β-D-thiogalactopyranoside (IPTG). lac repressor encoded by lacI
   2222..2252    -  promoter       lac promoter: promoter for the E. coli lac operon
   2267..2288    -  protein_bind   CAP binding site: CAP binding activates transcription in the presence of cAMP. E. coli catabolite activator protein
   2301..2393    -  CDS            lacI (fragment): lac repressor; lacI; The lac repressor binds to the lac operator to inhibit transcription in E. coli. This inhibition can be relieved by adding lactose or isopropyl-β-D-thiogalactopyranoside (IPTG).
   2576..3164    -  rep_origin     ori: high-copy-number ColE1/pMB1/pBR322/pUC origin of replication
   3335..4195    -  CDS            AmpR: β-lactamase; bla; confers resistance to ampicillin, carbenicillin, and related antibiotics
   4196..4300    -  promoter       AmpR promoter: bla
   4395..35      +  CDS            rop (fragment) (across the origin): Rop protein, which maintains plasmids at low copy number; rop
>Addgene plasmid #232549 | pRExT2A-CT-PmSc | addgene full sequence | sequence record 463623 | Addgene NGS Result
TCGCGCGTTTCGGTGATGACGGTGAAAACCTCTGACACATGCAGCTCCCGGAGACGGTCACAGCTTGTCT
GTAAGCGGATGCCGGGAGCAGACAAGCCCGTCAGGGCGCGTCAGCGGGTGTTGGCGGGTGTCGGGGCTGG
CTTAACTATGCGGCATCAGAGCAGATTGTACTGAGAGTGCACCATATGCGGTGTGAAATACCGCACAGAT
GCGTAAGGAGAAAATACCGCATCAGGCGCCATTCGCCATTCAGGCTGCGCAACTGTTGGGAAGGGCGATC
GGTGCGGGCCTCTTCGCTATTACGCCAGCTGGCGAAAGGGGGATGTGCTGCAAGGCGATTAAGTTGGGTA
ACGCCAGGGTTTTCCCAGTCACGACGTTGTAAAACGACGGCCAGTGAATTGGAGATCGGTACTTCGCGAA
TGCGTCGAGATATCGGTACCGGTTCTGGTAGTGGTTCCGGTTCCGGTTCTAAGCTTGTATCAAAGGGCGA
AGCAGTAATCAAGGAGTTCATGCGGTTTAAGGTACACATGGAGGGTTCCATGAATGGCCATGAATTTGAG
ATCGAAGGAGAGGGGGAAGGGCGTCCTTACGAAGGAACACAAACAGCTAAACTTAAGGTAACTAAGGGGG
GACCCCTCCCCTTTTCCTGGGACATACTGTCACCACAATTCATGTACGGCAGCCGAGCCTTTATAAAACA
TCCAGCTGATATACCCGATTATTATAAGCAAAGTTTTCCCGAGGGCTTTAAGTGGGAAAGGGTCATGAAC
TTCGAGGACGGGGGTGCGGTAACTGTAACCCAAGACACCTCTCTCGAAGACGGGACGCTTATTTATAAGG
TGAAACTCCGGGGGACCAATTTTCCCCCTGACGGACCTGTCATGCAGAAGAAGACAATGGGCTGGGAGGC
GTCCACAGAGCGCCTGTATCCGGAGGATGGCGTACTTAAGGGTGACATAAAAATGGCACTTCGTTTGAAG
GACGGTGGCCGTTATCTCGCTGACTTTAAGACAACTTATAAGGCGAAAAAGCCGGTACAGATGCCAGGAG
CATACAATGTTGACCGCAAATTGGACATCACCAGCCACAACGAAGACTATACCGTCGTTGAACAGTACGA
ACGGAGTGAAGGGAGGCACAGTACAGGCGGGATGGACGAATTGTATAAAGGATCCGAGGTACATACAAAT
CAGGACCCCCTCGATGGTAGTGAAGTCCATACAAATCAGGACCCGCTGGATGGCTCAGAGGTTCATACGA
ACCAAGATCCTCTTGATGGATCAGGATCTGGATCAGGATCGGGTAGTGAGCTCCGCGCGGAGGGTCGTGG
TAGCCTGCTCACGTGTGGTGACGTGGAGGAGAACCCAGGTCCGGCTAGCATGACTGAATACAAGCCAACG
GTTCGTCTTGCTACGCGAGACGATGTGCCGCGGGCCGTACGGACGCTGGCTGCTGCGTTCGCTGATTATC
CCGCCACCCGACATACGGTTGACCCAGATCGACACATTGAGCGAGTCACAGAACTTCAAGAGTTATTCTT
AACACGGGTGGGCTTGGACATTGGTAAGGTTTGGGTTGCGGACGATGGCGCGGCTGTTGCGGTGTGGACG
ACGCCAGAGTCAGTCGAAGCGGGCGCAGTGTTTGCTGAGATCGGTCCCCGAATGGCGGAGCTTAGCGGGT
CACGCCTCGCTGCACAACAGCAGATGGAAGGTCTGTTGGCACCACATAGACCTAAGGAGCCGGCTTGGTT
CTTAGCGACAGTTGGCGTCAGTCCGGACCACCAAGGTAAGGGGCTGGGTTCAGCGGTTGTTCTTCCAGGA
GTAGAGGCTGCGGAAAGGGCAGGTGTGCCGGCGTTCCTTGAAACGTCTGCACCACGTAACCTTCCTTTTT
ACGAGAGATTGGGGTTTACAGTAACAGCAGATGTTGAAGTGCCTGAAGGGCCGAGGACATGGTGCATGAC
ACGTAAGCCGGGAGCCCTCGAGGAGGTACACACAAACCAGGACCCACTGGACGGCTCCGAGGTGCATACC
AATCAAGATCCGCTGGACGGCTCTGAAGTTCACACCAATCAAGATCCCTTGGATTAAGCACAGGTCTCTC
AAATTGGGATGCATCTGCAGGATGCCGGGACCGACGAGTGCAGAGGCGTGCAAGCGAGCTTGGCGTAATC
ATGGTCATAGCTGTTTCCTGTGTGAAATTGTTATCCGCTCACAATTCCACACAACATACGAGCCGGAAGC
ATAAAGTGTAAAGCCTGGGGTGCCTAATGAGTGAGCTAACTCACATTAATTGCGTTGCGCTCACTGCCCG
CTTTCCAGTCGGGAAACCTGTCGTGCCAGCTGCATTAATGAATCGGCCAACGCGCGGGGAGAGGCGGTTT
GCGTATTGGGCGCTCTTCCGCTTCCTCGCTCACTGACTCGCTGCGCTCGGTCGTTCGGCTGCGGCGAGCG
GTATCAGCTCACTCAAAGGCGGTAATACGGTTATCCACAGAATCAGGGGATAACGCAGGAAAGAACATGT
GAGCAAAAGGCCAGCAAAAGGCCAGGAACCGTAAAAAGGCCGCGTTGCTGGCGTTTTTCCATAGGCTCCG
CCCCCCTGACGAGCATCACAAAAATCGACGCTCAAGTCAGAGGTGGCGAAACCCGACAGGACTATAAAGA
TACCAGGCGTTTCCCCCTGGAAGCTCCCTCGTGCGCTCTCCTGTTCCGACCCTGCCGCTTACCGGATACC
TGTCCGCCTTTCTCCCTTCGGGAAGCGTGGCGCTTTCTCATAGCTCACGCTGTAGGTATCTCAGTTCGGT
GTAGGTCGTTCGCTCCAAGCTGGGCTGTGTGCACGAACCCCCCGTTCAGCCCGACCGCTGCGCCTTATCC
GGTAACTATCGTCTTGAGTCCAACCCGGTAAGACACGACTTATCGCCACTGGCAGCAGCCACTGGTAACA
GGATTAGCAGAGCGAGGTATGTAGGCGGTGCTACAGAGTTCTTGAAGTGGTGGCCTAACTACGGCTACAC
TAGAAGAACAGTATTTGGTATCTGCGCTCTGCTGAAGCCAGTTACCTTCGGAAAAAGAGTTGGTAGCTCT
TGATCCGGCAAACAAACCACCGCTGGTAGCGGTGGTTTTTTTGTTTGCAAGCAGCAGATTACGCGCAGAA
AAAAAGGATCTCAAGAAGATCCTTTGATCTTTTCTACGGGGTCTGACGCTCAGTGGAACGAAAACTCACG
TTAAGGGATTTTGGTCATGAGATTATCAAAAAGGATCTTCACCTAGATCCTTTTAAATTAAAAATGAAGT
TTTAAATCAATCTAAAGTATATATGAGTAAACTTGGTCTGACAGTTACCAATGCTTAATCAGTGAGGCAC
CTATCTCAGCGATCTGTCTATTTCGTTCATCCATAGTTGCCTGACTCCCCGTCGTGTAGATAACTACGAT
ACGGGAGGGCTTACCATCTGGCCCCAGTGCTGCAATGATACCGCGAGACCCACGCTCACCGGCTCCAGAT
TTATCAGCAATAAACCAGCCAGCCGGAAGGGCCGAGCGCAGAAGTGGTCCTGCAACTTTATCCGCCTCCA
TCCAGTCTATTAATTGTTGCCGGGAAGCTAGAGTAAGTAGTTCGCCAGTTAATAGTTTGCGCAACGTTGT
TGCCATTGCTACAGGCATCGTGGTGTCACGCTCGTCGTTTGGTATGGCTTCATTCAGCTCCGGTTCCCAA
CGATCAAGGCGAGTTACATGATCCCCCATGTTGTGCAAAAAAGCGGTTAGCTCCTTCGGTCCTCCGATCG
TTGTCAGAAGTAAGTTGGCCGCAGTGTTATCACTCATGGTTATGGCAGCACTGCATAATTCTCTTACTGT
CATGCCATCCGTAAGATGCTTTTCTGTGACTGGTGAGTACTCAACCAAGTCATTCTGAGAATAGTGTATG
CGGCGACCGAGTTGCTCTTGCCCGGCGTCAATACGGGATAATACCGCGCCACATAGCAGAACTTTAAAAG
TGCTCATCATTGGAAAACGTTCTTCGGGGCGAAAACTCTCAAGGATCTTACCGCTGTTGAGATCCAGTTC
GATGTAACCCACTCGTGCACCCAACTGATCTTCAGCATCTTTTACTTTCACCAGCGTTTCTGGGTGAGCA
AAAACAGGAAGGCAAAATGCCGCAAAAAAGGGAATAAGGGCGACACGGAAATGTTGAATACTCATACTCT
TCCTTTTTCAATATTATTGAAGCATTTATCAGGGTTATTGTCTCATGAGCGGATACATATTTGAATGTAT
TTAGAAAAATAAACAAATAGGGGTTCCGCGCACATTTCCCCGAAAAGTGCCACCTGACGTCTAAGAAACC
ATTATTATCATGACATTAACCTATAAAAATAGGCGTATCACGAGGCCCTTTCGTC
